>Addgene plasmid #207431 | pPI230 | addgene full sequence | sequence record 414403 | Addgene NGS Result
ACTAGCGCCGGCATTACATGTCCATTTATTAGAAGGATTCAATCAAAAATTAACACCAGGTATATTACCA
GATGGCATTAATAATTTATATTCTTTAATATTGGAAAAAGAAAAAAATAAATAAACAATCAATCAGAAAA
GATAATTGAAAAAAAAAAAAAAGAAAATGTTTAATAAGAATTAATTTGGAAGTAAAATAATTTTTGGATG
AGTAAATATTAATAAACTCACAATTAAAATTTAGAATCCAAAAAAATGAAAAAAAAAAAAATTTTTAAAA
CAGAATGGTTGCATTCATTTTTTTTTTTTTTTTTATATCTTTTGGGTATTTTTGGGTGTTCTATTTATCT
GGATAAAAAATAAAATGGAATATAGTTTTATATATATATTTTTTTCGTATCAAGCTTGAATGTTTTTATC
AATAATATGATTGTTGGTTGCTTTATTTTATTTGAAAAAAAAATTAATTTTTAAAATATCTTTTTTTTCA
TTTTATTTGAAAAAAAAAAAAAAAAAAAATGKTTTTKAAAATTTTTAAAAAAATGKTTGGKTYACCCAMA
ATTYTTATAAAAAAAAKCYATTTGGATAGTTTTTTTTTTTTTTTTTTTTATTTTTTTTATTTTTTTTTTT
TTGAGATTTGGTATAAATACAAAAAAAAAATTGTTTTTAAATCATTATTAATAAAAACTTAAAATAAATT
ATATATAAAAAAAGATCTTCAACTAGTGGTGGTTCAGGAGGTAGTGTGAGTAAAGGTGAAGAAGATAATA
TGGCATCGTTACCAGCTACACATGAGTTACATATATTCGGTAGCATTAATGGTGTTGATTTTGATATGGT
GGGACAAGGTACCGGTAATCCTAATGATGGTTACGAAGAACTAAATTTAAAATCGACTAAAGGTGACTTA
CAATTTTCTCCATGGATTTTAGTGCCACATATAGGGTATGGTTTTCATCAATACTTACCATATCCAGATG
GTATGTCACCATTTCAAGCTGCAATGGTTGATGGATCAGGTTATCAAGTTCATAGAACAATGCAATTTGA
AGATGGTGCTTCATTAACTGTTAATTATAGATACACATATGAAGGCTCACATATTAAAGGTGAAGCTCAA
GTTAAAGGTACTGGTTTCCCAGCCGATGGCCCAGTTATGACAAATAGTTTAACAGCAGCAGATTGGTGTA
GATCCAAAAAAACTTATCCAAATGATAAAACAATTATTTCAACTTTTAAATGGTCATATACAACCGGTAA
TGGTAAACGTTATCGTTCAACAGCCCGTACAACATATACTTTTGCTAAACCAATGGCAGCTAATTATTTA
AAAAATCAACCAATGTATGTTTTTCGTAAAACAGAGTTAAAACATTCAAAAACAGAACTTAATTTTAAAG
AATGGCAAAAAGCATTTACAGACGTTATGGGTATGGATGAACTTTATAAGTAAGCTAGTATAAAATAAAT
AAATTGTGGATCTGATATCATAACTTCGTATAATGTATGCTATACGAAGTTATACTACTCTCGAGATTTT
ATTTAATATACTAAATAATAAAAAAGTTAAAAAATGATCATTGGATAAATTTTTTATAATTATAAATAAA
GATAATAATTTTTTTTTTAACAAAACTAAAAATAAAAATAATAAAATAATTGTTAAAATAGGTTTTTTTT
TTTTTTTTTTTTTTTAATAAATGGTATTTATTAATTTATTTGTTGTGTGTGTTTTTTTTTTATAATATTT
TTTTTTTTAGCATTGAATTAAGAAGAAATCAAATTGATGCGGCCGCTTAGTTAGCCTCCCCCATCTCCCG
ATCCGGACGAGTGCTGGGGCGTCGGTTTCCACTATCGGCGAGTACTTCTACACAGCCATCGGTCCAGACG
GCCGCGCTTCTGCGGGCGATTTGTGTACGCCCGACAGTCCCGGCTCCGGATCGGACGATTGCGTCGCATC
GACCCTGCGCCCAAGCTGCATCATCGAAATTGCCGTCAACCAAGCTCTGATAGAGTTGGTCAAGACCAAT
GCGGAGCATATACGCCCGGAGCCGCGGCGATCCTGCAAGCTCCGGATGCCTCCGCTCGAAGTAGCGCGTC
TGCTGCTCCATACAAGCCAACCACGGCCTCCAGAAGAAGATGTTGGCGACCTCGTATTGGGAATCCCCGA
ACATCGCCTCGCTCCAGTCAATGACCGCTGTTATGCGGCCATTGTCCGTCAGGACATTGTTGGAGCCGAA
ATCCGCGTGCACGAGGTGCCGGACTTCGGGGCAGTCCTCGGCCCAAAGCATCAGCTCATCGAGAGCCTGC
GCGACGGACGCACTGACGGTGTCGTCCATCACAGTTTGCCAGTGATACACATGGGGATCAGCAATCGCGC
ATATGAAATCACGCCATGTAGTGTATTGACCGATTCCTTGCGGTCCGAATGGGCCGAACCCGCTCGTCTG
GCTAAGATCGGCCGCAGCGATCGCATCCATGGCCTCCGCGACCGGCTGCAGAACAGCGGGCAGTTCGGTT
TCAGGCAGGTCTTGCAACGTGACACCCTGTGCACGGCGGGAGATGCAATAGGTCAGGCTCTCGCTGAACT
CCCCAATGTCAAGCACTTCCGGAATCGGGAGCGCGGCCGATGCAAAGTGCCGATAAACATAACGATCTTT
GTAGAAACCATCGGCGCAGCTATTTACCCGCAGGACATATCCACGCCCTCCTACATCGAAGCTGAAAGCA
CGAGATTCTTCGCCCTCCGAGAGCTGCATCAGGTCGGAGACGCTGTCGAACTTTTCGATCAGAAACTTCT
CGACAGACGTCGCGGTGAGTTCAGGCTTTTTCATTAGGTCTTGTTGAGAAATGTTAAATTGATCCATTTT
TTGCTAGCTGTGAAATTAGTTTAAAATACAAATAAAGAGTTATAATAATATACAGTTGAAWAAAAAAAAA
AAAAAWRAATTRRAAAATTTATTTTTAWAWAAAAAAAAAAAAAWTTTAAAAAAAAAAAAAAAAAWWAAAA
AAAAAAAAAAAAAAAAAAAAAAAAAAAAAAAATTMAACTGTGGGTGACCCAAATTTTATTTAAAAAAAAA
AAAAAAATGGATCACTTTTGGGTGGTTGGAAAAAAAAAAAAAAAAAAATTGAAAATATAATGTTAGTCAT
ATGATTAATCATTAATTAATTYTTTTTTTTTTTTTTTTTATTTTTTATTTTTTTTTTTCAATATTCCAAT
TATGACACACACTAACATCACAAAATACAAAATTTTGGGATCCACTACTATAACTTCGTATAATGTATGC
TATACGAAGTTATTTAATTAATTAAGATATCAAGCTTGTCCACAGAAAATGTTTCTAAACAAAAAAAAAA
AACCGAGTGATGAAAGCGCTTCTCACAAAATTATTTATGTAAAATATTTAATAAAATACATTATTTAAAT
CTTTTTTATTTTTTTTAGTTGTTGATCTTTATCCGACTTTAAAAATAAAAAAATTGTAAAAAAAAAAAAA
GTTTATTTGTTTAATTTTATTGTTGTTTTTAATTTTTTACAACCATTAATTTATAAAACCAACACCTAAC
TATAATGAAATACAATTTGTATCTTGGAAAAAAAAAAATTAATAATATAAATAAAATGTAAACAAGTATC
CGGTGGAAGGAACTAACAGTTGCCTTATCCAGTTCAAAAAAAAAAAAAAAAAAAGAAATTAAATTACCAT
TTTATATTTAACTAAAATAAATTAAAAGGTTTATTTTAATAATAGATTTATTATTTTTTAAAAATCAATA
ATTAATGTTGGATAAGATGAACGAATAAAAGATAGAGTTTCAGGTCTTTTAAATGATGAGGATTTATGAA
TTCTTAAAAGTTTTGGGCAAGAGAAAATGATTTTAACGATTGAACCATCACTAATTGCAAAATCTCTTGA
ACTAAGAGTTTTTAAGTTTGAAGCAAGTGGAGAATTACAAAGAGCAATCATAGAGTTATCAGTTAAATCA
TAACAACAAGATAAAGATAAAGAACTAATATGATGTAAATTTTCAATCATACCTCTAAAAGAAACATCAT
TCATACTTTTTGGATAAATTAAATCTAATGAATCTAAATTTGGAAATAGTAAACCAATATTTGGCCGGCA
GAGGCGGTTTGCGTATTGGGCGCTCTTCCGCTTCCTCGCTCACTGACTCGCTGCGCTCGGTCGTTCGGCT
GCGGCGAGCGGTATCAGCTCACTCAAAGGCGGTAATACGGTTATCCACAGAATCAGGGGATAACGCAGGA
AAGAACATGTGAGCAAAAGGCCAGCAAAAGGCCAGGAACCGTAAAAAGGCCGCGTTGCTGGCGTTTTTCC
ATAGGCTCCGCCCCCCTGACGAGCATCACAAAAATCGACGCTCAAGTCAGAGGTGGCGAAACCCGACAGG
ACTATAAAGATACCAGGCGTTTCCCCCTGGAAGCTCCCTCGTGCGCTCTCCTGTTCCGACCCTGCCGCTT
ACCGGATACCTGTCCGCCTTTCTCCCTTCGGGAAGCGTGGCGCTTTCTCATAGCTCACGCTGTAGGTATC
TCAGTTCGGTGTAGGTCGTTCGCTCCAAGCTGGGCTGTGTGCACGAACCCCCCGTTCAGCCCGACCGCTG
CGCCTTATCCGGTAACTATCGTCTTGAGTCCAACCCGGTAAGACACGACTTATCGCCACTGGCAGCAGCC
ACTGGTAACAGGATTAGCAGAGCGAGGTATGTAGGCGGTGCTACAGAGTTCTTGAAGTGGTGGCCTAACT
ACGGCTACACTAGAAGAACAGTATTTGGTATCTGCGCTCTGCTGAAGCCAGTTACCTTCGGAAAAAGAGT
TGGTAGCTCTTGATCCGGCAAACAAACCACCGCTGGTAGCGGTGGTTTTTTTGTTTGCAAGCAGCAGATT
ACGCGCAGAAAAAAAGGATCTCAAGAAGATCCTTTGATCTTTTCTACGGGGTCTGACGCTCAGTGGAACG
AAAACTCACGTTAAGGGATTTTGGTCATGAGATTATCAAAAAGGATCTTCACCTAGATCCTTTTAAATTA
AAAATGAAGTTTTAAATCAATCTAAAGTATATATGAGTAAACTTGGTCTGACAGTTACCAATGCTTAATC
AGTGAGGCACCTATCTCAGCGATCTGTCTATTTCGTTCATCCATAGTTGCCTGACTCCCCGTCGTGTAGA
TAACTACGATACGGGAGGGCTTACCATCTGGCCCCAGTGCTGCAATGATACCGCGAGACCCACGCTCACC
GGCTCCAGATTTATCAGCAATAAACCAGCCAGCCGGAAGGGCCGAGCGCAGAAGTGGTCCTGCAACTTTA
TCCGCCTCCATCCAGTCTATTAATTGTTGCCGGGAAGCTAGAGTAAGTAGTTCGCCAGTTAATAGTTTGC
GCAACGTTGTTGCCATTGCTACAGGCATCGTGGTGTCACGCTCGTCGTTTGGTATGGCTTCATTCAGCTC
CGGTTCCCAACGATCAAGGCGAGTTACATGATCCCCCATGTTGTGCAAAAAAGCGGTTAGCTCCTTCGGT
CCTCCGATCGTTGTCAGAAGTAAGTTGGCCGCAGTGTTATCACTCATGGTTATGGCAGCACTGCATAATT
CTCTTACTGTCATGCCATCCGTAAGATGCTTTTCTGTGACTGGTGAGTACTCAACCAAGTCATTCTGAGA
ATAGTGTATGCGGCGACCGAGTTGCTCTTGCCCGGCGTCAATACGGGATAATACCGCGCCACATAGCAGA
ACTTTAAAAGTGCTCATCATTGGAAAACGTTCTTCGGGGCGAAAACTCTCAAGGATCTTACCGCTGTTGA
GATCCAGTTCGATGTAACCCACTCGTGCACCCAACTGATCTTCAGCATCTTTTACTTTCACCAGCGTTTC
TGGGTGAGCAAAAACAGGAAGGCAAAATGCCGCAAAAAAGGGAATAAGGGCGACACGGAAATGTTGAATA
CTCATACTCTTCCTTTTTCAATATTATTGAAGCATTTATCAGGGTTATTGTCTCATGAGCGGATACATAT
TTGAATGTATTTAGAAAAATAAACAAATAGGGGTTCCGCGCACATTTCCCCGAAAAGTGCCACCTGACGC
GCCCTGTAGCGGGATCA
Features (pLannotate 1.2.2; 10 found; start..end, strand, type, name):
    147..163     +  promoter       ARG4 promoter (fragment): S. cerevisiae ARG4
    472..492     +  polyA_signal   poly(A) signal (fragment): synthetic polyadenylation signal
    746..1450    +  CDS            mNeonGreen: mNeonGreen is a basic (constitutively fluorescent) green/yellow fluorescent protein published in 2013, derived from Branchiostoma lanceolatum. It is reported to be a very rapidly-maturing monomer with moderate acid sensitivity.
   1490..1523    -  protein_bind   loxP: Cre-mediated recombination occurs in the 8-bp core sequence (GCATACAT). Cre recombinase
   1799..2834    -  CDS            HygR (fragment): hygromycin B phosphotransferase confers resistance to hygromycin
   3184..3202    -  misc_feature   CEN4 (fragment): S. cerevisiae CEN4 centromere
   3270..3303    -  protein_bind   loxP: Cre-mediated recombination occurs in the 8-bp core sequence (GCATACAT). Cre recombinase
   4336..4924    -  rep_origin     ori: high-copy-number ColE1/pMB1/pBR322/pUC origin of replication
   5095..5955    -  CDS            AmpR: β-lactamase; bla; confers resistance to ampicillin, carbenicillin, and related antibiotics
   5956..6060    -  promoter       AmpR promoter: bla
