[The description below was written by a language model from this plasmid's Addgene catalogue record and pLannotate feature annotations shown in this document.]
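Description:
pPI230 is a knock-in (targeting) plasmid built on the pDM1501 backbone for the social amoeba Dictyostelium discoideum, designed to integrate an expression cassette at the act5 locus, which is used as a "safe haven" site. Its purpose is to create C-terminal mNeonGreen fusions: a gene of interest is cloned upstream of the mNeonGreen coding sequence so that the encoded protein carries the bright, rapidly maturing monomeric green/yellow fluorescent protein at its C-terminus. The record does not state which promoter drives the fusion or annotate the act5 homology regions. For an act5 knock-in, expression would plausibly depend on the endogenous locus, but this is not confirmed by the fields given. The cloning sites are also not specified.

In the 6,107 nt sequenced record, mNeonGreen is followed by a hygromycin phosphotransferase cassette in the opposite orientation, flanked by two loxP sites in the same orientation. Hygromycin selects for integrants in Dictyostelium, and the floxed arrangement allows Cre recombinase to excise the marker afterwards so that it can be reused for further rounds of engineering. For propagation in E. coli the plasmid carries a ColE1/pUC-type origin and an ampicillin resistance gene (β-lactamase with its own promoter). Although the origin type is nominally high copy, the catalogue lists the plasmid as low copy. The very short hits annotated as yeast ARG4 promoter, CEN4 and a synthetic poly(A) signal are only about 17 to 21 nt long. They are most likely spurious matches to AT-rich Dictyostelium sequence rather than functional elements.
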