Addgene plasmid #207431: pPI230
Purpose: Safe haven knock-in plasmid for the act5 locus for C-terminal mNeonGreen fusions
Depositing lab: Rob Kay. Depositing organization: MRC Laboratory of Molecular Biology. Publication: Rapid and efficient genetic engineering of both wild type and axenic strains of Dictyostelium discoideum. Paschke P, Knecht DA, Silale A, Traynor D, Williams TD, Thomason PA, Insall RH, Chubb JR, Kay RR, Veltman DM. PLoS One. 2018 May 30;13(5):e0196809. doi: 10.1371/journal.pone.0196809. eCollection 2018. PubMed 29847546.
Backbone
  Vector backbone: pDM1501
  Vector type: Unspecified
  Selectable markers: Hygromycin
Growth in bacteria
  Bacterial resistance: Ampicillin, 100 μg/mL
  Growth temperature: 30°C
  Growth strain: NEB Stable
  Copy number: Low Copy
Gene/Insert
  Gene/Insert name: C-terminal mNeonGreen
  Species: Synthetic
  Cloning method: Restriction Enzyme; 5′ cloning site unknown (unknown if destroyed)
Terms and licenses: Academic/Nonprofit Terms; Industry Terms: Not Available to Industry
How to cite: pPI230 was a gift from Rob Kay (Addgene plasmid # 207431 ; http://n2t.net/addgene:207431 ; RRID:Addgene_207431)
